Addgene plasmid #230909: UAST-uMCas12a+nls2x
Purpose: inducible expression of Cas12a+ with Gal4.
Depositing lab: Michael Boutros. Depositing organization: Deutsches Krebsforschungszentrum (DKFZ). Publication: Improved in vivo gene knockout with high specificity using multiplexed Cas12a sgRNAs. Port F, Buhmann MA, Zhou J, Stricker M, Vaughan-Brown A, Michalsen AC, Rossmanith E, Poltl A, Grosskurth L, Huber J, Menendez Kury LB, Weberbauer B, Hubl M, Puscher E, Heigwer F, Boutros M. Nat Commun. 2026 Jan 15;17(1):877. doi: 10.1038/s41467-026-68434-z. PubMed 41540063.
Backbone
  Vector backbone: pUAST
  Vector type: CRISPR
Growth in bacteria
  Bacterial resistance: Ampicillin, 100 μg/mL
  Growth temperature: 37°C
  Growth strain: DH5alpha
  Copy number: Unknown
Gene/Insert
  Gene/Insert name: Cas12a+
Terms and licenses: Academic/Nonprofit Terms; Industry Terms: Not Available to Industry
Depositor comments: Please visit https://doi.org/10.1101/2024.11.26.625385 for bioRxiv preprint.
How to cite: UAST-uMCas12a+nls2x was a gift from Michael Boutros (Addgene plasmid # 230909 ; http://n2t.net/addgene:230909 ; RRID:Addgene_230909)
