[The description below was written by a language model from this plasmid's Addgene catalogue record and pLannotate feature annotations shown in this document.]
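Description:
UAST-uMCas12a+nls2x is a Drosophila transgenesis and CRISPR expression plasmid of about 12.5 kb, built on a pUAST-type backbone, that places the Cas12a+ nuclease under Gal4/UAS control. In E. coli it is maintained through a high-copy ColE1/pUC origin and selected with ampicillin via the β-lactamase gene. An f1 origin and remnants of a cloning-vector lacZα/lac promoter region flanked by T7 and T3 promoters are also annotated. For fly work the plasmid carries a φC31 attB site for integrase-mediated insertion into a genomic attP landing site. It also carries a mini-white gene, which serves as a visible eye-colour marker for identifying transformants. A single loxP site lies between mini-white and the expression cassette.

The expression cassette consists of five tandem Gal4-binding UAS repeats fused to the Drosophila hsp70 promoter, so transcription depends on a Gal4 driver supplied in trans. This unit drives a Lachnospiraceae bacterium ND2006 Cas12a (LbCpf1) coding sequence; the record calls the variant Cas12a+ but does not list the changes that define it. At its C-terminus the nuclease carries a nucleoplasmin bipartite NLS, a 3xHA epitope tag and a second nucleoplasmin NLS, consistent with "nls2x" in the name. The transcript is completed by the SV40 small t intron and SV40 early polyadenylation region typical of pUAST. Two short mVenus-like fragments are annotated between the promoter and the Cas12a start, and the record does not explain their function. According to the stated purpose, the construct is used for inducible, Gal4-directed expression of Cas12a+. The associated publication concerns in vivo gene knockout with multiplexed Cas12a guide RNAs, which this plasmid does not encode.
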