Features (pLannotate 1.2.2; 29 found; start..end, strand, type, name):
   2307..2325    -  promoter       T7 promoter: promoter for bacteriophage T7 RNA polymerase
   2328..2485    +  CDS            lacZα (fragment): LacZα fragment of β-galactosidase; lacZ fragment
   2490..2918    +  rep_origin     f1 ori (sequence partly withheld): f1 bacteriophage origin of replication; arrow indicates direction of (+) strand synthesis
   2971..3075    +  promoter       AmpR promoter: bla
   3076..3936    +  CDS            AmpR: β-lactamase; bla; confers resistance to ampicillin, carbenicillin, and related antibiotics
   4107..4695    +  rep_origin     ori: high-copy-number ColE1/pMB1/pBR322/pUC origin of replication
   4878..4970    +  CDS            lacI (fragment): lac repressor; lacI; The lac repressor binds to the lac operator to inhibit transcription in E. coli. This inhibition can be relieved by adding lactose or isopropyl-β-D-thiogalactopyranoside (IPTG).
   4983..5004    +  protein_bind   CAP binding site: CAP binding activates transcription in the presence of cAMP. E. coli catabolite activator protein
   5019..5049    +  promoter       lac promoter: promoter for the E. coli lac operon
   5053..5075    +  protein_bind   lac operator (fragment): The lac repressor binds to the lac operator to inhibit transcription in E. coli. This inhibition can be relieved by adding lactose or isopropyl-β-D-thiogalactopyranoside (IPTG). lac repressor encoded by lacI
   5118..5136    +  promoter       T3 promoter: promoter for bacteriophage T3 RNA polymerase
   5355..5424    -  protein_bind   attB: attB site for the φC31 integrase (Groth et al., 2000) phage φC31 integrase
   5453..5587    -  polyA_signal   SV40 poly(A) signal: SV40 polyadenylation signal
   5610..5693    -  CDS            large T antigen (fragment): large T antigen from SV40 (simian virus 40)
   5718..5852    -  CDS            LT_POVHA (fragment): Protein inferred from homology: Swiss-Prot protein existence level 3. Isoform large T antigen is a key early protein essential for both driving viral replication and inducing cellular transformation. Plays a role in viral genome replication by driving entry of quiescent cells into the cell cycle and by autoregulating the synthesis of viral early mRNA. Displays highly oncogenic activities by corrupting the host cellular checkpoint mechanisms that guard cell division and the transcription, replication, and repair of DNA. Participates in the modulation of cellular gene expression preceeding viral
   5859..5879    -  CDS            SV40 NLS: nuclear localization signal of SV40 (simian virus 40) large T antigen
   6009..6074    -  intron         small t intron: SV40 (simian virus 40) small t antigen intron
   6076..6150    -  CDS            small t antigen (fragment): SV40 (simian virus 40) small t antigen
   6161..6208    -  CDS            nucleoplasmin NLS: bipartite nuclear localization signal from nucleoplasmin
   6236..6316    -  CDS            3xHA: three tandem HA epitope tags
   6323..6370    -  CDS            nucleoplasmin NLS: bipartite nuclear localization signal from nucleoplasmin
   6371..10054   -  CDS            LbCpf1: CRISPR-associated protein from Lachnospiraceae bacterium ND2006 (Zetsche et al., 2015)
  10066..10106   +  CDS            VN155(I152L) (fragment): improved N-terminal fragment of mVenus for use in bimolecular fluorescence complementation (BiFC) (Kodama and Hu, 2010)
  10113..10175   -  CDS            VN155(I152L) (fragment): improved N-terminal fragment of mVenus for use in bimolecular fluorescence complementation (BiFC) (Kodama and Hu, 2010)
  10200..10438   -  promoter       hsp70 promoter: Drosophila melanogaster hsp70Bb promoter
  10457..10551   -  protein_bind   5X UAS: five tandem copies of the "ScaI site" 17-mer CGGAGTACTGTCCTCCG, an upstream activating sequence (UAS) that efficiently binds yeast Gal4 (Webster et al., 1988; Pfeiffer et al., 2010) GAL4
  10550..10571   +  misc_feature   MCS (fragment): pUC18/19 multiple cloning site
  10584..10617   +  protein_bind   loxP: Cre-mediated recombination occurs in the 8-bp core sequence (GCATACAT). Cre recombinase
  10624..2282    -  gene           mini-white (across the origin): white; This modified version of the white gene lacks part of the first intron.
>Addgene plasmid #230909 | UAST-uMCas12a+nls2x | addgene full sequence | sequence record 458340 | Addgene NGS Result
ACAGCCAGGATCGCCACAGGACCGCCCGGAACTGCATGAACCAGGTGGCCTTGTAGGTGTACCCATTCTC
CGGCTGCTCCAGTGGCTTCTCCAGATTTTTGGTGGCCAACAACTGCTCCATATCCCGGGCTACTTTGCTA
ATGGCAAAATTGTCGCATATCTTGGCGATCCGATCACGGGACTCGATCTCCCGTCCGGGCACAACGGCCA
ACACCTGTACGTAAAAGTCCGCCGGATTGTAGTTGGTAGGACACTGGGCACCCACGCTGGATAGGAGTTG
AGATGTTATGTAATACTAGATACCCTTAATAAACACATCGAACTCACTAGGAAAAGAAGTCGACGGCTTC
GCTGGGAGTGCCCAAGAAAGCTACCCTGCCCTCGGCCATCAGAAGGATCTTGTCAAAGAGCTCAAACAGC
TCGGAAGACGGCTGATGAATGGTCAGGATGACGGTCTTGCCCTTCTGCGACAGCTTCTTCAGCACCTGGA
CGACGCTGTGGGCGGTAAAGGAGTCCAGTCCGGAGGTGGGCTCATCGCAGATCAGAAGCGGCGGATCGGT
TAGAGCCTCGGAGGCGAATGCCAGACGCTTCCTTTCTCCGCCGGACAGACCTTTCACCCTGCCGGGCACA
CCGATGATCGTGTGCTGACATTTGCTGAGCGAAAGCTCCTGGATCACCTGATCCACGCGGGCCACTCGCT
GCCGATAGGTCAGATGTCGTGGCATCCGCACCATGGCTTGGAAAATCAGGTGTTCCCTGGCCGTTAGGGA
GCCGATAAAGAGGTCATCCTGCTGGACATAGGCGCACCTGGCCTGCATCTCCTTGGCGTCCACAGGTTGG
CCATTGAGCAGTCGCATCCCGGATGGCGATACTTGGATGCCCTGCGGCGATCGAAAGGCAAGGGCATTCA
GCAGGGTCGTCTTTCCGGCACCGGAACTGCCCATCACGGCCAAAAGTTCGCCCGGATAGGCCACGCCGCA
AACTGAGTTTCAAATTGGTAATTGGACCCTTTATTAAGATTTCACACAGATCAGCCGACTGCGAATAGAA
ACTCACCGTTCTTGAGCAAATGTTTCCTGGGCGCCGGTATGTGTCGCTCGTTGCAGAATAGTCCGCGTGT
CCGGTTGACCAGCTGCCGCCATCCGGAGCCCGGCTGATTGACCGCCCCAAAGATGTCCATATTGTGCCAG
GCATAGGTGAGGTTCTCGGCTAGTTGGCCGCTCCCTGAACCGGAGTCCTCCGGCGGACTGGGTGGCCGGA
GCGTGCCGTAGTTTTTGGCCTGCCCGAAGCCCTGGTTAATGCAGCTCTGCGAAGCCGCTCCGCTGTCACC
CTGCAATGATAGGGGATCTCAAATATCAACTACAAGCGTTATGCTCATCTAACCCCGAACAAAAAGTACC
CCGAAGTATCCTACGAAGTAGGTTTATACTTTTATTTATTTTTTGTGCATCTAGGATCAGCTTAAAATAT
CTGGTTGTTATATTTTTTGTAAAAAAGAATATAGTCGAAAATGAATGCCTTTAGATGTCTTGATCATGAT
ATGATCTCAAAAATTGTCTTATATAGCGAGAACAGCTACCAGAATAATCTGTTTCGTGTCACTATTTGTT
TGTGCAATTGCGGTTTGGGATTTTTGTGGGTCGCAGTTCTCACGCCGCAGACAATTTGATGTTGCAATCG
CAGTTCCTATAGATCAAGTGAACTTAAGATGTATGCACATGTACTACTCACATTGTTCAGATGCTCGGCA
GATGGGTGTTTGCTGCCTCCGCGAATTAATAGCTCCTGATCCTCTTGGCCCATTGCCGGGATTTTTCACA
CTTTCCCCTGCTTACCCACCCAAAACCAATCACCACCCCAATCACTCAAAAAACAAACAAAAATAAGAAG
CGAGAGGAGTTTTGGCACAGCACTTTGTGTTTAATTGATGGCGTAAACCGCTTGGAGCTTCGTCACGAAA
CCGCTGACAAAATGCAACTGAAGGCGGACATTGACGCTACGTAACGCTACAAACGGTGGCGAAAGAGATA
GCGGACGCAGCGGCGAAAGAGACGGCGATATTTCTGTGGACAGAGAAGGAGGCAAACAGCGCTGACTTTG
AGTGGAATGTCATTTTGAGTGAGAGGTAATCGAAAGAACCTGGTACATCAAATACCCTTGGATCGAAGTA
AATTTAAAACTGATCAGATAAGTTCAATGATATCCAGTGCAGTAAAAAAAAAAAATGTTTTTTTTATCTA
CTTTCCGCAAAAATGGGTTTTATTAACTTACATACATACTAGGGGCCCGGTACGTACCCAATTCGCCCTA
TAGTGAGTCGTATTACAATTCACTGGCCGTCGTTTTACAACGTCGTGACTGGGAAAACCCTGGCGTTACC
CAACTTAATCGCCTTGCAGCACATCCCCCTTTCGCCAGCTGGCGTAATAGCGAAGAGGCCCGCACCGATC
GCCCTTCCCAACAGTTGCGCAGCCTGAATGGCGAATGGG
[124 nt withheld, positions 2490-2613]
C
[91 nt withheld, positions 2615-2705]
A
[49 nt withheld, positions 2707-2755]
CCTTTGACGTTGGAGTCCACGTTCTTT
[37 nt withheld, positions 2783-2819]
ACCCTATCTCGGTCTATTCTTTTGATTTATAAGGGATTTTGCCGATTTCGGCCTATTGGTTAAAAAATGA
GCTGATTTAACAAAAATTTAACGCGAATTTTAACAAAATATTAACGCTTACAATTTAGGTGGCACTTTTC
GGGGAAATGTGCGCGGAACCCCTATTTGTTTATTTTTCTAAATACATTCAAATATGTATCCGCTCATGAG
ACAATAACCCTGATAAATGCTTCAATAATATTGAAAAAGGAAGAGTATGAGTATTCAACATTTCCGTGTC
GCCCTTATTCCCTTTTTTGCGGCATTTTGCCTTCCTGTTTTTGCTCACCCAGAAACGCTGGTGAAAGTAA
AAGATGCTGAAGATCAGTTGGGTGCACGAGTGGGTTACATCGAACTGGATCTCAACAGCGGTAAGATCCT
TGAGAGTTTTCGCCCCGAAGAACGTTTTCCAATGATGAGCACTTTTAAAGTTCTGCTATGTGGCGCGGTA
TTATCCCGTATTGACGCCGGGCAAGAGCAACTCGGTCGCCGCATACACTATTCTCAGAATGACTTGGTTG
AGTACTCACCAGTCACAGAAAAGCATCTTACGGATGGCATGACAGTAAGAGAATTATGCAGTGCTGCCAT
AACCATGAGTGATAACACTGCGGCCAACTTACTTCTGACAACGATCGGAGGACCGAAGGAGCTAACCGCT
TTTTTGCACAACATGGGGGATCATGTAACTCGCCTTGATCGTTGGGAACCGGAGCTGAATGAAGCCATAC
CAAACGACGAGCGTGACACCACGATGCCTGTAGCAATGGCAACAACGTTGCGCAAACTATTAACTGGCGA
ACTACTTACTCTAGCTTCCCGGCAACAATTAATAGACTGGATGGAGGCGGATAAAGTTGCAGGACCACTT
CTGCGCTCGGCCCTTCCGGCTGGCTGGTTTATTGCTGATAAATCTGGAGCCGGTGAGCGTGGGTCTCGCG
GTATCATTGCAGCACTGGGGCCAGATGGTAAGCCCTCCCGTATCGTAGTTATCTACACGACGGGGAGTCA
GGCAACTATGGATGAACGAAATAGACAGATCGCTGAGATAGGTGCCTCACTGATTAAGCATTGGTAACTG
TCAGACCAAGTTTACTCATATATACTTTAGATTGATTTAAAACTTCATTTTTAATTTAAAAGGATCTAGG
TGAAGATCCTTTTTGATAATCTCATGACCAAAATCCCTTAACGTGAGTTTTCGTTCCACTGAGCGTCAGA
CCCCGTAGAAAAGATCAAAGGATCTTCTTGAGATCCTTTTTTTCTGCGCGTAATCTGCTGCTTGCAAACA
AAAAAACCACCGCTACCAGCGGTGGTTTGTTTGCCGGATCAAGAGCTACCAACTCTTTTTCCGAAGGTAA
CTGGCTTCAGCAGAGCGCAGATACCAAATACTGTTCTTCTAGTGTAGCCGTAGTTAGGCCACCACTTCAA
GAACTCTGTAGCACCGCCTACATACCTCGCTCTGCTAATCCTGTTACCAGTGGCTGCTGCCAGTGGCGAT
AAGTCGTGTCTTACCGGGTTGGACTCAAGACGATAGTTACCGGATAAGGCGCAGCGGTCGGGCTGAACGG
GGGGTTCGTGCACACAGCCCAGCTTGGAGCGAACGACCTACACCGAACTGAGATACCTACAGCGTGAGCT
ATGAGAAAGCGCCACGCTTCCCGAAGGGAGAAAGGCGGACAGGTATCCGGTAAGCGGCAGGGTCGGAACA
GGAGAGCGCACGAGGGAGCTTCCAGGGGGAAACGCCTGGTATCTTTATAGTCCTGTCGGGTTTCGCCACC
TCTGACTTGAGCGTCGATTTTTGTGATGCTCGTCAGGGGGGCGGAGCCTATGGAAAAACGCCAGCAACGC
GGCCTTTTTACGGTTCCTGGCCTTTTGCTGGCCTTTTGCTCACATGTTCTTTCCTGCGTTATCCCCTGAT
TCTGTGGATAACCGTATTACCGCCTTTGAGTGAGCTGATACCGCTCGCCGCAGCCGAACGACCGAGCGCA
GCGAGTCAGTGAGCGAGGAAGCGGAAGAGCGCCCAATACGCAAACCGCCTCTCCCCGCGCGTTGGCCGAT
TCATTAATGCAGCTGGCACGACAGGTTTCCCGACTGGAAAGCGGGCAGTGAGCGCAACGCAATTAATGTG
AGTTAGCTCACTCATTAGGCACCCCAGGCTTTACACTTTATGCTTCCGGCTCGTATGTTGTGTGGAATTG
TGAGCGGATAACAATTTCACACAGGAAACAGCTATGACCATGATTACGCCAAGCTCGAAATTAACCCTCA
CTAAAGGGAACAAAAGCTGGCTAGAACTAGTGTCGACATGCCCGCCGTGACCGTCGAGAACCCGCTGACG
CTGCCCCGCGTATCCGCACCCGCCGACGCCGTCGCACGTCCCGTGCTCACCGTGACCACCGCGCCCAGCG
GTTTCGAGGGCGAGGGCTTCCCGGTGCGCCGCGCGTTCGCCGGGATCAACTACCGCCACCTCGACCCGTT
CATCATGATGGACCAGATGGGTGAGGTGGAGTACGCGCCCGGGGAGCCCAAGGGCACGCCCTGGCACCCG
CACCGCGGCTTCGAGACCGTGACCTACATCGTCGACACTAGTGGATCCAGACATGATAAGATACATTGAT
GAGTTTGGACAAACCACAACTAGAATGCAGTGAAAAAAATGCTTTATTTGTGAAATTTGTGATGCTATTG
CTTTATTTGTAACCATTATAAGCTGCAATAAACAAGTTAACAACAACAATTGCATTCATTTTATGTTTCA
GGTTCAGGGGGAGGTGTGGGAGGTTTTTTAAAGCAAGTAAAACCTCTACAAATGTGGTATGGCTGATTAT
GATCTCTAGTCAAGGCACTATACATCAAATATTTTTCCATAATTTTCTTGTATAGCAGTGCAGCTTTTTC
CTTTGTGGTGTAAATAGCAAAGCAAGCAAGAGTTCTATTACTAAACACAGCATGACTCAAAAAACTTAGC
AATTCTGAAGGAAAGTCCTTGGGGTCTTCTACCTTTCTCTTCTTTTTTGGAGGAGTAGAATGTTGAGAGT
CAGCAGTAGCCTCATCATCACTAGATGGCATTTCTTCTGAGCAAAACAGGTTTTCCTCATTAAAGGCATT
CCACCACTGCTCCCATTCATCAGTTCCATAGGTTGGAATCTAAAATACACAAACAATTAGAATCAGTAGT
TTAACACATTATACACTTAAAAATTTTATATTTACCTTAGAGCTTTAAATCTCTGTAGGTAGTTTGTCCA
ATTATGTCACACCACAGAAGTAAGGTTCCTTCACAAAGATCCTCTAGATTACTTTTTCTTTTTTGCCTGG
CCGGCCTTTTTCGTGGCCGCCGGCCTTTTTTCCTGTTTACGCTTCTCGGGCCGCGGGGCATAGTCGGGGA
CATCATATGGGTATGCATAATCAGGCACGTCGTAGGGATAAGCGTAATCTGGAACATCGTATGGGTAGGA
TCCCTTTTTCTTTTTTGCCTGGCCGGCCTTTTTCGTGGCCGCCGGCCTTTTGTGCTTCACGCTGGTCTGG
GCGTACTCCAGCCACTCCTTGTTAGAGATGGCGATCTTCACCTTATCCAGCTTCTCGTCCTCGGCCTTCT
TGAACTGGCCGATGGCCCACAGCACCTTTCTGGCGATGTTATAGGCGCCATTGGCGTCGGCGTTCTTTGG
CAGGATGGCATTCTCCTGGGCCTCATAGTTCCGGCTATCGTAGAAGATGCCGTCGGAGTTCTTCACAGGG
CTGATCAGAAAATCCACGTCGGTGCGGCCTGTGATGCTGTTCCGCATCTGCAGCATCAGGCTCATCAGGG
CCATAAAGCTAGAGTAGAAGGCCTTGTCGGACTGCTCGCACAGCAGGGCTCTGATATCGCCCTGCTGATA
ATTGATGCCGTACTTGTTGAACAGCTCCTTATAGGCGCTGGTCAGGCACACCTCCTCCCAGTCGAACACG
TTGTTCTTCTTAGGATTCCGGAAGATTCTGATCCGGTTGCCGTAGGAGTACAGCTTCCACTTCTTGATGT
AATCGGCGTCTGTGCGAGAGAAGTTCTTATAGTCCAGGGCAAACTCGAACAGATCCTCCTCGGGCACGTA
CATGATCCTGTCAAAGGAGCTGATGAACTTCTTGGAATCGGCGATGCTGGTATACTTGGTTTTCAGCAGG
TTCACAAAGCCGGTAGATGGATCGATCTTGGATGTCAGCCAGGCAGGGATGTAAAAGATGAAGCCGTTCT
GGGTAGACATGGACTTAAAGCTCTCGAACTTATTGGTGATCTGATAGCCCTTCAGGGCGCCGCCTGTTGC
ACAAGGATTAGACTTCTTGTCCACCATGTAGTTCAGCTTATCGATCAGCATCTTCTCGAACTTCTGATAC
ACCTGCTTCTCCACCTTCACGCGGCTATTCTTAAAGCCAGAGTTCAGGTCCTCCAGGGCGATCACGGCAT
CGTACTTCTCCACCAGCTCGCAGATCTTGTGCACCACCTGAGAGATATAGCCGGCCTTCAGCTCCTTGAT
ATTCTCGATGGAGGTCCAGTTCTGGCGGGCCTCGAACCTCTCCTTCTCCTTCTTGTCCAGCAGAGAGTGG
TAATCTGTCTTGATCCTGATGCCGTTGAAGTTGTTGATGATCTCGTTCAGGGAATACTGCTCCACGATGT
TGCCCTTGCCGTCCACCACCACGATATACAGCAGATTGCGCTCGCCCCTATCGATGCCGATCACATAGGG
GTTATCGTCGTGCTTCAGCAGCACGCGCACCTCTGTATTGATCTTGAAGATGTTCTTGGGGCACTTATTG
ATGGCGATTGGGATGTGCAGCTCGTACTGGTCCTCAGAAAACCTCTTATCCTTATACACGTCGTAGGACA
GGGTTGTGGTTTTCTTGGGATTATCTGGATTCTTGTTGGCGATAGGGGAGTTGGCTGGGTGCACCACCAG
CTCCTCCTTCTTCAGGGAGGCGCGCCTCATGAACAGCTCTGCTCCTCCGCTCAGCCTGATCTGTCCGTGA
TTGTTCTCGTCAAACAGCAGCTTGAAGTACATGGTGTGCAGATTGGGTGTGCCGTGAGACTTATCGGAAA
AGTCCTTGTTATAGATCTGGAACATATACAGCTTGCCCTCCTCCACCAGCTTATCCACCTCCTTCTTGCT
GGCAGACTCGAAGCTCACCTTATAGCCCTGCTCCTCCACCTCTCTGTAAAAGCCGGCGATGTCCTTATAC
TTCTCTGTCTCAGAAAAGTTGAAATCGTAGGCATTGGACCACTTTGGATACCGGGAGATGCTATCCTTAA
AGAAGTCGATCAGCTTGTGACAGTCATTCAGGTTAAACATATCGCCCTTCTTGAATGTGCCATTCTTGTA
GATCTTCTGGATGTCCTCGCTGGGGTTATAGTAGGCCATCCACTTCTTAGAAAAGAACACCTTTGGCAGC
ATCTTATTAGGGCCGGGCAGCAGCTTATAGTTGATCTTCTCGTAATTGCCGTTCACATCGTCCTTGTCGA
TCTTCTGCAGGCACTTGGCGTACTTCTTATCCATGATGGCCAGATAGTACTTGGAGCCGTATCTCAGGAT
GGTGGCCCGATAGTCTGTCTCCTTATCCTTGTCCCAGCCGCCCATGAACTGAGGGTTCTGAAAATACAGC
TTGAACTTATCCTTAGAGTAGGGCTTCTGGGTCACATAATTGCGGATGGCATCGTAGATGTGGTCCACCT
TCAGCAGGATGTCGTAGGCCAGCACAAAATCGCCATAGAAGGACTCGTCCCTGTTTGTCTCCTTGCCCTC
GCCAAAGAAGGCCTTGATGTAATTCTCGAAGCTCTTCACAGAATCCAGCAGGTCCTTCATGATGGCCACC
ACGGCGTCGTTCTTCTTCAGGCTCTTCTCCAGCACAAAATCGGCGTCGAACAGCTTCTCAGAGGAGCCAT
ACACCTTGTAGATCTCATCCACCTTCTGGATGATGATCTCCTTCAGCTTCTCCACCACAGACAGATCGGC
GTCGGCGTACTCCTGCAGCTGCTCCAGAGAAAAGGAGCCGATCTTCTTGAAGGACTTTCTCCGATCGTCC
TCGTACTTCTCGGTCACCACGGCCTTCTTCTTCAGGTGGATATCGTCATACTCGGCATTCCACTTGTCCC
GGATCACGTTCCACTCGCCGAAGATATCCTTGGAGATTGTGCTGATGGCGGGGCCGTTCTTCACAAAGAT
GCCGGCGCTAGAGTACTCGTCAAAATTCTTGAACAGCTTCTCCAGCTTCTTGATGGAGCTGAAGATCTCG
CTGTTCTTGTTCAGGGTGTTTCTAAACACCTCCAGCACCTCCTCATCGGATGTATAGCCCTCGCCGTAGA
AGCTCAGAGACTCCCGATCGCTCAGCACCTGCTTATACAGTGGCTTAAACTTAGGCAGCTTCTGCTTGGT
TTTCTGATTATACAGGTTGATGTACTCGTTCAGGCCCTTGATCTTCTCGCCGCTCTCGGTCACGAAGCCG
CCGATGATGGCGTTATACACGTCGATGCCCTCCTGTGTCAGCACAAAGTTAAAGAACTCGCCCTCAAAGA
AATCCTCCACATCATAGTCGCTGTTCAGGATCTTCTCCTTGATCTCCTGCACCTCGTGCTTATCAAAGAT
GGCGTCCACCTTCTCGAAGATGTCCATATTAGAGATGTAGCGGGTCAGATTCTCGTTGATACACCTGAAG
GCGATGGATGTGCTCTTGGCCTCCTCGGAAAACATATTCTCTCTGTTCCTAAAGAAGCCGGTGAAGGCTG
TGGTAAAGCCATTGAAGCTGTTCACCAGGGCGATCTCGTCCTTATCGTCCAGGAACTCTGGCAGGATTGT
CTCGATGATATCCTTCTTAAACAGGGACTTGTAGCCCTCGTTGCCCTTGAAGGCCTTGGCGATCTCCTTC
CGCAGATTGATCTCCAGGTTCTCCAGCTCCTTATTCTCCTTCTCGGTTCTGGTTTTCTTCCGGAACAGGC
TGATGTAATTGTTCAGATTCTTCAGCTTGATGCTGTGCAGCACGTCGTTGATAAAAGACAGATAGTAGCG
ATCCAGCAGCTTCTTCACGCCCTTATAATCCTCGGCTCTCTTCTCGTCCTCCACCAGCAGCCGCTTATTG
TCGATGTTCTCCTGGGTCTTGCCCACAGGGATGGCCTTGAACCTCAGGGTCTTAGACAGGGAGTAGCAGT
TTGTAAACTTCTCCAGCTTGCTCATGTTATTATCTAGCGACGTAAACGGCCACAAGTTCAGCGTGTCCGG
CGAGGGCTCTAGAGCCGTCCAGCTCGACCAGGATGGGCACCACCCCGGTGAACAGCTCCTCGCCCTTGCT
CACCATGGTGGGAATTCCCAATTCCCTATTCAGAGTTCTCTTCTTGTATTCAATAATTACTTCTTGGCAG
ATTTCAGTAGTTGCAGTTGATTTACTTGGTTGCTGGTTACTTTTAATTGATTCACTTTAACTTGCACTTT
ACTGCAGATTGTTTAGCTTGTTCAGCTGCGCTTGTTTATTTGCTTAGCTTTCGCTTAGCGACGTGTTCAC
TTTGCTTGTTTGAATTGAATTGTCGCTCCGTAGACGAAGCGCCTCTATTTATACTCCGGCGCTCGCTAGA
GTCTCCGCTCGGAGGACAGTACTCCGCTCGGAGGACAGTACTCCGCTCGGAGGACAGTACTCCGCTCGGA
GGACAGTACTCCGCTCGGAGGACAGTACTCCGACCTGCAGGCATGCAAGCTTGGATCCGCTAGCATAACT
TCGTATAGCATACATTATACGAAGTTATGCTAGCCTAGTTCCAGTGAAATCCAAGCATTTTCTAAATTAA
ATGTATTCTTATTATTATAGTTGTTATTTTTGATATATATAAACAACACTATTATGCCCACCATTTTTTT
GAGATGCATCTACACAAGGAACAAACACTGGATGTCACTTTCAGTTCAAATTGTAACGCTAATCACTCCG
AACAGGTCACAAAAAATTACCTTAAAAAGTCATAATATTAAATTAGAATAAATATAGCTGTGAGGGAAAT
ATATACAAATATATTGGAGCAAATAAATTGTACATACAAATATTTATTACTAATTTCTATTGAGACGAAA
TGAACCACTCGGAACCATTTGAGCGAACCGAATCGCGCGGAACTAACGACAGTCGCTCCAAGGTCGTCGA
ACAAAAGGTGAATGTGTTGCGGAGAGCGGGTGGGAGACAGCGAAAGAGCAACTACGAAACGTGGTGTGGT
GGAGGTGAATTATGAAGAGGGCGCGCGATTTGAAAAGTATGTATATAAAAAATATATCCCGGTGTTTTAT
GTAGCGATAAACGAGTTTTTGATGTAAGGTATGCAGGTGTGTAAGTCTTTTGGTTAGAAGACAAATCCAA
AGTCTACTTGTGGGGATGTTCGAAGGGGAAATACTTGTATTCTATAGGTCATATCTTGTTTTTATTGGCA
CAAATATAATTACATTAGCTTTTTGAGGGGGCAATAAACAGTAAACACGATGGTAATAATGGTAAAAAAA
AAAAACAAGCAGTTATTTCGGATATATGTCGGCTACTCCTTGCGTCGGGCCCGAAGTCTTAGAGCCAGAT
ATGCGAGCACCCGGAAGCTCACGATGAGAATGGCCAGACCCACGTAGTCCAGCGGCAGATCGGCGGCGGA
GAAGTTAAGCGTCTCCAGGATGACCTTGCCCGAACTGGGGCACGTGGTGTTCGACGATGTGCAGCTAATT
TCGCCCGGCTCCACGTCCGCCCATTGGTTAATCAGCAGACCCTCGTTGGCGTAACGGAACCATGAGAGGT
ACGACAACCATTTGAGGTATACTGGCACCGAGCCCGAGTTCAAGAAGAAGCCGCCAAAGAGCAGGAATGG
TATGATAACCGGCGGACCCACAGACAGCGCCATCGAGGTCGAGGAGCTGGCGCAGGATATTAGATATCCG
AAGGACGTTGACACATTGGCCACCAGAGTGACCAGCGCCAGGCAGTTGAAGAAGTGCAGCACTCCGGCCC
GCAGTCCGATCATCGGATAGGCAATCGCCGTGAAGACCAGTGGCACTGTGAGAAAAAGCGGCAATTCGGC
AATCGTTTTGCCCAGAAAGTATGTGTCACAGCGATAAAGTCGACTTCGGGCCTCCCTCATAAAAACTGGC
AGCTCTGAGGTGAACACCTAAATCGAATCGATTCATTAGAAAGTTAGTAAATTATTGAAATGCAAATGTA
TTCTAAACATGACTTACATTTATCGTGGCAAAGACGTTTTGAAAGGTCATGTTGGTCAGGAAGAGGAAGA
TGGCTCCGTTGATATTCATCACACCCACTTGCGTGAGTTGTTGGCCCAAAAAGATGAGGCCAATCAAGAT
GGCAACCATCTGCAAATTAAAATGTTACTCGCATCTCATTAATATTCGCGAGTTAAATGAAATTTATTTA
TCTTCTGCAAAACTATAAACTATACATCTCATTGAAAAAAACTAAGAAGGGTGTGGAATCAGGCAATTCT
ATCTAAAATCTAGCGAATTTGTTTCCAAGAATTGTAAGCGTTATATCATTTGTTTCCACTGGAACCACTC
ACCGTTGTCTGAATAAGTCGCACTTTTACGAGGAGTGGTTCCTTGAGCACCG
